>Addgene plasmid #249669 | pcDNA5/FRT/TO_CD86-Rho-tag | addgene full sequence | sequence record 498901 | Addgene NGS Result
GACGGATCGGGAGATCTCCCGATCCCCTATGGTGCACTCTCAGTACAATCTGCTCTGATGCCGCATAGTT
AAGCCAGTATCTGCTCCCTGCTTGTGTGTTGGAGGTCGCTGAGTAGTGCGCGAGCAAAATTTAAGCTACA
ACAAGGCAAGGCTTGACCGACAATTGCATGAAGAATCTGCTTAGGGTTAGGCGTTTTGCGCTGCTTCGCG
ATGTACGGGCCAGATATACGCGTTGACATTGATTATTGACTAGTTATTAATAGTAATCAATTACGGGGTC
ATTAGTTCATAGCCCATATATGGAGTTCCGCGTTACATAACTTACGGTAAATGGCCCGCCTGGCTGACCG
CCCAACGACCCCCGCCCATTGACGTCAATAATGACGTATGTTCCCATAGTAACGCCAATAGGGACTTTCC
ATTGACGTCAATGGGTGGAGTATTTACGGTAAACTGCCCACTTGGCAGTACATCAAGTGTATCATATGCC
AAGTACGCCCCCTATTGACGTCAATGACGGTAAATGGCCCGCCTGGCATTATGCCCAGTACATGACCTTA
TGGGACTTTCCTACTTGGCAGTACATCTACGTATTAGTCATCGCTATTACCATGGTGATGCGGTTTTGGC
AGTACATCAATGGGCGTGGATAGCGGTTTGACTCACGGGGATTTCCAAGTCTCCACCCCATTGACGTCAA
TGGGAGTTTGTTTTGGCACCAAAATCAACGGGACTTTCCAAAATGTCGTAACAACTCCGCCCCATTGACG
CAAATGGGCGGTAGGCGTGTACGGTGGGAGGTCTATATAAGCAGAGCTCTCCCTATCAGTGATAGAGATC
TCCCTATCAGTGATAGAGATCGTCGACGAGCTCGTTTAGTGAACCGTCAGATCGCCTGGAGACGCCATCC
ACGCTGTTTTGACCTCCATAGAAGACACCGGGACCGATCCAGCCTCCGGACTCTAGCGTTTAAACTTAAG
CTTGGTACCGAGCTCGGATCCACTAGTCCAGTGTGGTGGAATTCTGCAGATATCCAGCAACCGCCACCAT
GGGACTGAGTAACATTCTCTTTGTGATGGCCTTCCTGCTCTCTGGTGCTGCTCCTCTGAAGATTCAAGCT
TATTTCAATGAGACTGCAGACCTGCCATGCCAATTTGCAAACTCTCAAAACCAAAGCCTGAGTGAGCTAG
TAGTATTTTGGCAGGACCAGGAAAACTTGGTTCTGAATGAGGTATACTTAGGCAAAGAGAAATTTGACAG
TGTTCATTCCAAGTATATGGGCCGCACAAGTTTTGATTCGGACAGTTGGACCCTGAGACTTCACAATCTT
CAGATCAAGGACAAGGGCTTGTATCAATGTATCATCCATCACAAAAAGCCCACAGGAATGATTCGCATCC
ACCAGATGAATTCTGAACTGTCAGTGCTTGCTAACTTCAGTCAACCTGAAATAGTACCAATTTCTAATAT
AACAGAAAATGTGTACATAAATTTGACCTGCTCATCTATACACGGTTACCCAGAACCTAAGAAGATGAGT
GTTTTGCTAAGAACCAAGAATTCAACTATCGAGTATGATGGTATTATGCAGAAATCTCAAGATAATGTCA
CAGAACTGTACGACGTTTCCATCAGCTTGTCTGTTTCATTCCCTGATGTTACGAGCAATATGACCATCTT
CTGTATTCTGGAAACTGACAAGACGCGGCTTTTATCTTCACCTTTCTCTATAGAGCTTGAGGACCCTCAG
CCTCCCCCAGACCACATTCCTTGGATTACAGCTGTACTTCCAACAGTTATTATATGTGTGATGGTTTTCT
GTCTAATTCTATGGAAATGGAAGAAGAAGAAGCGGCCTCGCAACTCTTATAAATGTGGAACCAACACAAT
GGAGAGGGAAGAGAGTGAACAGACCAAGAAAAGAGAAAAAATCCATATACCTGAAAGATCTGATGAAACC
CAGCGTGTTTTTAAAAGTTCGAAGACATCTTCATGCGACAAAAGTGATACATGTTTTGGAGGCGGACCGG
TGCCCCAGTGGGAGGGATTCGCTGCGCTGCTGGCAACCCCGGTCGCTACTATGGACTTCGAATGCCAGTT
CGTTTGCGAACTGAAAGAACTGGCTCCGCAACCGGCTCTGCTGATCCGTACCCGTACCACCATGTCTGAA
CTGGGTAATCTGTTCGTAGCTGGTTACACCGACATCCTGCAGCTGCTGGCTGGTCAGGGTGTGTCTCCGT
CTGGTCCGCCGTTCGCTCGTTACTATGGTTTCGATATGGAAACCTTCGACGTTGAATTCGGTTTCCCGGT
TGAAGGTGGTGTTGAAGGTTCTGGTCGTATTGTTACCGGTCTGACCCCGTCTGGTAAAGCTGCTTCTTCT
CTGTACATCGGTCCGTACGACGAAATCGAAGCTGTTTACGACGCTCTGATGAAATGGGTTAAAGACAACG
GTTATGAGCTGTCTGGTGAAGCTTACGAAATCTACCTGGACGCCCCGGCTGAAACCGCTCCGGACCAGCT
GCGTACCCGTGTTGTTCTGATGCTGCACGAATCTTAACCGCTCGAGTCTAGAGGGCCCGTTTAAACCCGC
TGATCAGCCTCGACTGTGCCTTCTAGTTGCCAGCCATCTGTTGTTTGCCCCTCCCCCGTGCCTTCCTTGA
CCCTGGAAGGTGCCACTCCCACTGTCCTTTCCTAATAAAATGAGGAAATTGCATCGCATTGTCTGAGTAG
GTGTCATTCTATTCTGGGGGGTGGGGTGGGGCAGGACAGCAAGGGGGAGGATTGGGAAGACAATAGCAGG
CATGCTGGGGATGCGGTGGGCTCTATGGCTTCTGAGGCGGAAAGAACCAGCTGGGGCTCTAGGGGGTATC
CCC
[124 nt withheld, positions 2874-2997]
C
[91 nt withheld, positions 2999-3089]
AGGGTGATGGTTCACGTACCTAGAAGTTCCTATTCCGAAGTTCCTATTCTCTAGAAAGTATAGGAACTTC
CTTGGCCAAAAAGCCTGAACTCACCGCGACGTCTGTCGAGAAGTTTCTGATCGAAAAGTTCGACAGCGTC
TCCGACCTGATGCAGCTCTCGGAGGGCGAAGAATCTCGTGCTTTCAGCTTCGATGTAGGAGGGCGTGGAT
ATGTCCTGCGGGTAAATAGCTGCGCCGATGGTTTCTACAAAGATCGTTATGTTTATCGGCACTTTGCATC
GGCCGCGCTCCCGATTCCGGAAGTGCTTGACATTGGGGAATTCAGCGAGAGCCTGACCTATTGCATCTCC
CGCCGTGCACAGGGTGTCACGTTGCAAGACCTGCCTGAAACCGAACTGCCCGCTGTTCTGCAGCCGGTCG
CGGAGGCCATGGATGCGATCGCTGCGGCCGATCTTAGCCAGACGAGCGGGTTCGGCCCATTCGGACCGCA
AGGAATCGGTCAATACACTACATGGCGTGATTTCATATGCGCGATTGCTGATCCCCATGTGTATCACTGG
CAAACTGTGATGGACGACACCGTCAGTGCGTCCGTCGCGCAGGCTCTCGATGAGCTGATGCTTTGGGCCG
AGGACTGCCCCGAAGTCCGGCACCTCGTGCACGCGGATTTCGGCTCCAACAATGTCCTGACGGACAATGG
CCGCATAACAGCGGTCATTGACTGGAGCGAGGCGATGTTCGGGGATTCCCAATACGAGGTCGCCAACATC
TTCTTCTGGAGGCCGTGGTTGGCTTGTATGGAGCAGCAGACGCGCTACTTCGAGCGGAGGCATCCGGAGC
TTGCAGGATCGCCGCGGCTCCGGGCGTATATGCTCCGCATTGGTCTTGACCAACTCTATCAGAGCTTGGT
TGACGGCAATTTCGATGATGCAGCTTGGGCGCAGGGTCGATGCGACGCAATCGTCCGATCCGGAGCCGGG
ACTGTCGGGCGTACACAAATCGCCCGCAGAAGCGCGGCCGTCTGGACCGATGGCTGTGTAGAAGTACTCG
CCGATAGTGGAAACCGACGCCCCAGCACTCGTCCGAGGGCAAAGGAATAGCACGTACTACGAGATTTCGA
TTCCACCGCCGCCTTCTATGAAAGGTTGGGCTTCGGAATCGTTTTCCGGGACGCCGGCTGGATGATCCTC
CAGCGCGGGGATCTCATGCTGGAGTTCTTCGCCCACCCCAACTTGTTTATTGCAGCTTATAATGGTTACA
AATAAAGCAATAGCATCACAAATTTCACAAATAAAGCATTTTTTTCACTGCATTCTAGTTGTGGTTTGTC
CAAACTCATCAATGTATCTTATCATGTCTGTATACCGTCGACCTCTAGCTAGAGCTTGGCGTAATCATGG
TCATAGCTGTTTCCTGTGTGAAATTGTTATCCGCTCACAATTCCACACAACATACGAGCCGGAAGCATAA
AGTGTAAAGCCTGGGGTGCCTAATGAGTGAGCTAACTCACATTAATTGCGTTGCGCTCACTGCCCGCTTT
CCAGTCGGGAAACCTGTCGTGCCAGCTGCATTAATGAATCGGCCAACGCGCGGGGAGAGGCGGTTTGCGT
ATTGGGCGCTCTTCCGCTTCCTCGCTCACTGACTCGCTGCGCTCGGTCGTTCGGCTGCGGCGAGCGGTAT
CAGCTCACTCAAAGGCGGTAATACGGTTATCCACAGAATCAGGGGATAACGCAGGAAAGAACATGTGAGC
AAAAGGCCAGCAAAAGGCCAGGAACCGTAAAAAGGCCGCGTTGCTGGCGTTTTTCCATAGGCTCCGCCCC
CCTGACGAGCATCACAAAAATCGACGCTCAAGTCAGAGGTGGCGAAACCCGACAGGACTATAAAGATACC
AGGCGTTTCCCCCTGGAAGCTCCCTCGTGCGCTCTCCTGTTCCGACCCTGCCGCTTACCGGATACCTGTC
CGCCTTTCTCCCTTCGGGAAGCGTGGCGCTTTCTCATAGCTCACGCTGTAGGTATCTCAGTTCGGTGTAG
GTCGTTCGCTCCAAGCTGGGCTGTGTGCACGAACCCCCCGTTCAGCCCGACCGCTGCGCCTTATCCGGTA
ACTATCGTCTTGAGTCCAACCCGGTAAGACACGACTTATCGCCACTGGCAGCAGCCACTGGTAACAGGAT
TAGCAGAGCGAGGTATGTAGGCGGTGCTACAGAGTTCTTGAAGTGGTGGCCTAACTACGGCTACACTAGA
AGAACAGTATTTGGTATCTGCGCTCTGCTGAAGCCAGTTACCTTCGGAAAAAGAGTTGGTAGCTCTTGAT
CCGGCAAACAAACCACCGCTGGTAGCGGTGGTTTTTTTGTTTGCAAGCAGCAGATTACGCGCAGAAAAAA
AGGATCTCAAGAAGATCCTTTGATCTTTTCTACGGGGTCTGACGCTCAGTGGAACGAAAACTCACGTTAA
GGGATTTTGGTCATGAGATTATCAAAAAGGATCTTCACCTAGATCCTTTTAAATTAAAAATGAAGTTTTA
AATCAATCTAAAGTATATATGAGTAAACTTGGTCTGACAGTTACCAATGCTTAATCAGTGAGGCACCTAT
CTCAGCGATCTGTCTATTTCGTTCATCCATAGTTGCCTGACTCCCCGTCGTGTAGATAACTACGATACGG
GAGGGCTTACCATCTGGCCCCAGTGCTGCAATGATACCGCGAGACCCACGCTCACCGGCTCCAGATTTAT
CAGCAATAAACCAGCCAGCCGGAAGGGCCGAGCGCAGAAGTGGTCCTGCAACTTTATCCGCCTCCATCCA
GTCTATTAATTGTTGCCGGGAAGCTAGAGTAAGTAGTTCGCCAGTTAATAGTTTGCGCAACGTTGTTGCC
ATTGCTACAGGCATCGTGGTGTCACGCTCGTCGTTTGGTATGGCTTCATTCAGCTCCGGTTCCCAACGAT
CAAGGCGAGTTACATGATCCCCCATGTTGTGCAAAAAAGCGGTTAGCTCCTTCGGTCCTCCGATCGTTGT
CAGAAGTAAGTTGGCCGCAGTGTTATCACTCATGGTTATGGCAGCACTGCATAATTCTCTTACTGTCATG
CCATCCGTAAGATGCTTTTCTGTGACTGGTGAGTACTCAACCAAGTCATTCTGAGAATAGTGTATGCGGC
GACCGAGTTGCTCTTGCCCGGCGTCAATACGGGATAATACCGCGCCACATAGCAGAACTTTAAAAGTGCT
CATCATTGGAAAACGTTCTTCGGGGCGAAAACTCTCAAGGATCTTACCGCTGTTGAGATCCAGTTCGATG
TAACCCACTCGTGCACCCAACTGATCTTCAGCATCTTTTACTTTCACCAGCGTTTCTGGGTGAGCAAAAA
CAGGAAGGCAAAATGCCGCAAAAAAGGGAATAAGGGCGACACGGAAATGTTGAATACTCATACTCTTCCT
TTTTCAATATTATTGAAGCATTTATCAGGGTTATTGTCTCATGAGCGGATACATATTTGAATGTATTTAG
AAAAATAAACAAATAGGGGTTCCGCGCACATTTCCCCGAAAAGTGCCACCTGACGTC
Features (pLannotate 1.2.2; 21 found; start..end, strand, type, name):
     28..80      -  misc_feature   bom (fragment): basis of mobility region from pBR322
    235..614     +  enhancer       CMV enhancer: human cytomegalovirus immediate early enhancer
    615..818     +  promoter       CMV promoter: human cytomegalovirus (CMV) immediate early promoter
    820..839     +  promoter       PLtetO-1 promoter (fragment): modified phage lambda PL promoter with tet operator sites (Lutz and Bujard, 1997)
    841..860     +  promoter       PLtetO-1 promoter (fragment): modified phage lambda PL promoter with tet operator sites (Lutz and Bujard, 1997)
    868..901     +  promoter       TRE3GV promoter (fragment): 3rd-generation Tet-responsive promoter that can be activated by binding of Tet-On® 3G, optimized for retroviral and lentiviral vectors
   1046..2017    +  CDS            CD86: CD86_HUMAN - Also known as CD28LG2. Experimental evidence at protein level: Swiss-Prot protein existence level 1. (Microbial infection) Acts as a receptor for adenovirus subgroup B. From Homo sapiens (Human).
   2604..2828    +  polyA_signal   bGH poly(A) signal: bovine growth hormone polyadenylation signal
   2832..2853    +  promoter       SV40 promoter (fragment): SV40 enhancer and early promoter
   2874..3107    +  rep_origin     f1 ori (fragment) (sequence partly withheld): f1 bacteriophage origin of replication; arrow indicates direction of (+) strand synthesis
   3112..3159    +  protein_bind   FRT: FLP-mediated recombination occurs in the 8-bp core sequence TCTAGAAA (Turan and Bode, 2011). FLP recombinase from the Saccharomyces cerevisiae 2μ plasmid
   3167..4189    +  CDS            HygR: aminoglycoside phosphotransferase from E. coli; aph(4)-Ia; confers resistance to hygromycin
   4199..4324    +  CDS            ble (fragment): BLE_KLEPN - Experimental evidence at protein level: Swiss-Prot protein existence level 1. Binding protein with a strong affinity to the bleomycin family of antibiotics. Binds to CL990; an antimitotic-antibiotic compound. From Klebsiella pneumoniae.
   4319..4440    +  polyA_signal   SV40 poly(A) signal: SV40 polyadenylation signal
   4513..4529    -  protein_bind   lac operator: The lac repressor binds to the lac operator to inhibit transcription in E. coli. This inhibition can be relieved by adding lactose or isopropyl-β-D-thiogalactopyranoside (IPTG). lac repressor encoded by lacI
   4537..4567    -  promoter       lac promoter: promoter for the E. coli lac operon
   4582..4603    -  protein_bind   CAP binding site: CAP binding activates transcription in the presence of cAMP. E. coli catabolite activator protein
   4616..4708    -  CDS            lacI (fragment): lac repressor; lacI; The lac repressor binds to the lac operator to inhibit transcription in E. coli. This inhibition can be relieved by adding lactose or isopropyl-β-D-thiogalactopyranoside (IPTG).
   4891..5479    -  rep_origin     ori: high-copy-number ColE1/pMB1/pBR322/pUC origin of replication
   5650..6510    -  CDS            AmpR: β-lactamase; bla; confers resistance to ampicillin, carbenicillin, and related antibiotics
   6511..6615    -  promoter       AmpR promoter: bla
