[The description below was written by a language model from this plasmid's Addgene catalogue record and pLannotate feature annotations shown in this document.]
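Description:
pcDNA5/FRT/TO_CD86-Rho-tag is a mammalian expression plasmid built on the pcDNA5/FRT/TO backbone, about 6.6 kb in the sequenced record. It is propagated in E. coli through a high-copy ColE1/pUC-type origin and selected with ampicillin via the β-lactamase gene and its native promoter. A partial f1 origin and remnants of lac regulatory sequence are also annotated as backbone carry-over.

The payload is a fusion of human CD86 with Rho-tag, a monomeric rhodamine-binding protein tag, assembled by Gibson cloning. It is driven by the CMV immediate early enhancer and promoter, followed by short elements that the annotation software labels as PLtetO-1 and TRE3GV fragments. These most likely correspond to the tet operator sites of this backbone, which repress transcription in cells expressing Tet repressor and allow tetracycline or doxycycline induction. In cells without the repressor, expression would be constitutive. The feature table annotates only the CD86 coding region. The roughly 590 bp between its end and the bGH polyadenylation signal is unannotated and presumably holds the Rho-tag, although the record does not state the orientation of the fusion or any linker. CD86 is a membrane protein, and here it serves as the anchor that displays the tag on the cell surface.

Downstream lies an FRT site directly preceding a hygromycin resistance gene with an SV40 polyadenylation signal. In this arrangement, FLP-mediated recombination into a genomic FRT site of a compatible host line supplies the promoter needed for hygromycin resistance, allowing isogenic stable lines to be selected. The construct is intended for cell-surface expression of the tag in mammalian cells, in the context of reversible fluorescent labeling with rhodamine dyes.
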