Addgene plasmid #249669: pcDNA5/FRT/TO_CD86-Rho-tag
Purpose: Expression of monomeric rhodamine-binding protein tag on the cell surface in mammalian cells
Depositing lab: Kai Johnsson & Richard Wombacher. Depositing organization: Max Planck Institute for Medical Research. Publication: Fast, Bright, and Reversible Fluorescent Labeling of Rhodamine-Binding Proteins. Kompa J, Dornfeld LJ, Porzberg N, Jang S, Zedlitz S, Lilje SH, Catapano C, Jocher D, Merk L, Hoege C, Mao R, Wilhelm J, Dietz MS, Tarnawski M, Hiblot J, Hyman AA, Heilemann M, Johnsson K. J Am Chem Soc. 2025 Dec 30. doi: 10.1021/jacs.5c18083. PubMed 41468521.
Backbone
  Vector backbone: pcDNA5/FRT/TO
  Backbone size w/o insert (bp): 5100
  Vector type: Mammalian Expression
Growth in bacteria
  Bacterial resistance: Ampicillin, 100 μg/mL
  Growth temperature: 37°C
  Growth strain: DH5alpha
  Copy number: High Copy
Gene/Insert
  Gene/Insert name: CD86-Rho-tag
  Species: H. sapiens (human)
  Cloning method: Gibson Cloning
Terms and licenses: Academic/Nonprofit Terms; Industry Terms: Not Available to Industry
How to cite: pcDNA5/FRT/TO_CD86-Rho-tag was a gift from Kai Johnsson & Richard Wombacher (Addgene plasmid # 249669 ; http://n2t.net/addgene:249669 ; RRID:Addgene_249669)
